Addgene plasmid #208660: pAAV-hSyn-DIO-GRAB_CRF0.5
Purpose: Expresses the genetically-encoded fluorescent corticotropin-releasing factor (CRF) sensor GRAB_CRF0.5 in a cre-dependent manner
Depositing lab: Yulong Li. Depositing organization: Peking University. Publication: A tool kit of highly selective and sensitive genetically encoded neuropeptide sensors. Wang H, Qian T, Zhao Y, Zhuo Y, Wu C, Osakada T, Chen P, Chen Z, Ren H, Yan Y, Geng L, Fu S, Mei L, Li G, Wu L, Jiang Y, Qian W, Zhang L, Peng W, Xu M, Hu J, Jiang M, Chen L, Tang C, Zhu Y, Lin D, Zhou JN, Li Y. Science. 2023 Nov 17;382(6672):eabq8173. doi: 10.1126/science.abq8173. Epub 2023 Nov 17. PubMed 37972184.
Backbone
  Vector backbone: pAAV
  Backbone size w/o insert (bp): 4552
  Vector type: AAV
Growth in bacteria
  Bacterial resistance: Ampicillin, 100 μg/mL
  Growth temperature: 37°C
  Growth strain: NEB Stable
  Copy number: High Copy
Gene/Insert
  Gene/Insert name: GPCR activation based corticotropin-releasing factor (CRF) sensor GRAB_CRF0.5 (alt names: GRAB_CRF0.5; CRF0.5)
  Species: H. sapiens (human)
  Insert size (bp): 2124
  Promoter: hSyn
  Cloning method: Gibson Cloning
  Sequencing primers: 5′ ACGGGCGCGACCATCTGCGC; 3′ CATTAAAGCAGCGTATCC
Terms and licenses: Academic/Nonprofit Terms; Industry Terms: Not Available to Industry
Depositor comments: Please visit https://www.biorxiv.org/content/10.1101/2022.03.26.485911v1 for bioRxiv preprint.
How to cite: pAAV-hSyn-DIO-GRAB_CRF0.5 was a gift from Yulong Li (Addgene plasmid # 208660 ; http://n2t.net/addgene:208660 ; RRID:Addgene_208660)
