[The description below was written by a language model from this plasmid's Addgene catalogue record and pLannotate feature annotations shown in this document.]
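Description:
pAAV-hSyn-DIO-GRAB_CRF0.5 is an adeno-associated virus transfer plasmid for Cre-dependent, neuron-directed expression of GRAB_CRF0.5, a genetically encoded green fluorescent sensor for the neuropeptide corticotropin-releasing factor (CRF). It is propagated in bacteria as a high-copy plasmid with a ColE1/pUC-type origin and ampicillin selection (AmpR with its own promoter), and it also carries an f1 phage origin. The expression cassette lies between AAV2 inverted terminal repeats, which allow it to be packaged into recombinant AAV particles. The annotation detects a complete ITR on the 3′ side and only short ITR fragments on the 5′ side. This may reflect difficulty in sequencing or annotating these repeats.

The human synapsin I (hSyn) promoter drives the cassette, followed by a DIO (double-floxed inverted open reading frame) arrangement: pairs of lox2272 and loxP sites in opposing orientation flank the sensor coding sequence, which sits in the antisense direction. In cells expressing Cre recombinase, recombination flips and locks the insert into the sense orientation, so the sensor is made only in Cre-positive neurons. The sensor is a GPCR-activation-based design listed as human-derived, with an Igκ leader signal peptide at its N-terminus and a circularly permuted EGFP inserted between receptor segments. The automated annotation labels those flanking segments as fragments of insect class B peptide receptors, which most likely reflects homology matches rather than the true origin stated in the catalogue. A WPRE and the human growth hormone polyadenylation signal follow the cassette to enhance transcript stability and processing. The construct is intended for producing AAV to image CRF dynamics in genetically defined neuronal populations.
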