Features (pLannotate 1.2.2; 26 found; start..end, strand, type, name):
    236..263     +  repeat_region  AAV2 ITR (fragment): inverted terminal repeat of adeno-associated virus serotype 2 inverted
    292..319     +  repeat_region  AAV2 ITR (fragment): inverted terminal repeat of adeno-associated virus serotype 2 inverted
    369..791     +  promoter       hSyn promoter (fragment): human synapsin I promoter; confers neuron-specific expression (Kügler et al., 2003)
    829..862     +  protein_bind   lox2272: Cre-mediated recombination occurs in the 8-bp core sequence (GGATACTT). lox2272 sites are compatible with each other, but incompatible with loxP or loxN sites (Lee and Saito, 1988). Cre recombinase
    863..912     -  intron         β-globin intron (fragment): internally truncated intron from human β-globin
    913..946     +  protein_bind   loxP: Cre-mediated recombination occurs in the 8-bp core sequence (GCATACAT). Cre recombinase
   1047..1286    -  CDS            DIHR_MANSE (fragment): Experimental evidence at transcript level: Swiss-Prot protein existence level 2. Receptor for the insect diurectic hormone. The activity of this receptor is mediated by G proteins which activate adenylyl cyclase. From Manduca sexta (Tobacco hawkmoth) (Tobacco hornworm).
   1317..2039    -  CDS            cEGFP: cEGFP is a basic (constitutively fluorescent) green fluorescent protein published in 2008, derived from Aequorea victoria.
   2070..2867    -  CDS            Pdfr (fragment): PDFR_DROME - Also known as gop, Han. Experimental evidence at protein level: Swiss-Prot protein existence level 1. Receptor for PDF, a neuropeptide controlling circadian behavioral rhythms. Probably regulates circadian behavioral rhythms through coordination of activities of clock neurons. PDF-binding results in the elevation of cAMP synthesis. From Drosophila melanogaster (Fruit fly).
   2933..2949    -  misc_feature   HA-L (fragment): left homology arm from the adeno-associated virus integration site (AAVS1) within intron 1 of the human PPP1R12C gene
   2999..3016    -  protein_bind   attB1 (fragment): mutant version of attB; core recombination site for the Gateway® BP reaction BP Clonase™
   3018..3080    -  sig_peptide    Igκ leader: leader sequence from mouse immunoglobulin κ light chain
   3093..3126    -  protein_bind   lox2272: Cre-mediated recombination occurs in the 8-bp core sequence (GGATACTT). lox2272 sites are compatible with each other, but incompatible with loxP or loxN sites (Lee and Saito, 1988). Cre recombinase
   3127..3176    -  intron         β-globin intron (fragment): internally truncated intron from human β-globin
   3177..3210    -  protein_bind   loxP: Cre-mediated recombination occurs in the 8-bp core sequence (GCATACAT). Cre recombinase
   3211..3235    +  misc_feature   MCS (fragment): pBluescript multiple cloning site
   3235..3823    +  misc_feature   WPRE: woodchuck hepatitis virus posttranscriptional regulatory element
   3855..4331    +  polyA_signal   hGH poly(A) signal: human growth hormone polyadenylation signal
   4371..4511    +  repeat_region  AAV2 ITR: inverted terminal repeat of adeno-associated virus serotype 2 inverted
   4516..4567    -  misc_feature   bom (fragment): basis of mobility region from pBR322
   4586..5041    +  rep_origin     f1 ori (sequence partly withheld): f1 bacteriophage origin of replication; arrow indicates direction of (+) strand synthesis
   5042..5091    -  misc_feature   bom (fragment): basis of mobility region from pBR322
   5193..5228    -  CDS            rop (fragment): Rop protein, which maintains plasmids at low copy number; rop
   5323..5427    +  promoter       AmpR promoter: bla
   5428..6288    +  CDS            AmpR: β-lactamase; bla; confers resistance to ampicillin, carbenicillin, and related antibiotics
   6459..163     +  rep_origin     ori (across the origin): high-copy-number ColE1/pMB1/pBR322/pUC origin of replication
>Addgene plasmid #208660 | pAAV-hSyn-DIO-GRAB_CRF0.5 | addgene full sequence | sequence record 412159 | Addgene NGS Result
GGCGGACAGGTATCCGGTAAGCGGCAGGGTCGGAACAGGAGAGCGCACGAGGGAGCTTCCAGGGGGAAAC
GCCTGGTATCTTTATAGTCCTGTCGGGTTTCGCCACCTCTGACTTGAGCGTCGATTTTTGTGATGCTCGT
CAGGGGGGCGGAGCCTATGGAAAAACGCCAGCAACGCGGCCTTTTTACGGTTCCTGGCCTTTTGCTGGCC
TTTTGCTCACATGTCCTGCAGGCAGCTGCGCGCTCGCTCGCTCACTGAGGCCGCCCGGGCGTCGGGCGAC
CTTTGGTCGCCCGGCCTCAGTGAGCGAGCGAGCGCGCAGAGAGGGAGTGGCCAACTCCATCACTAGGGGT
TCCTGCGGCCGCACGCGTATGAGGCGGGGTGGGGGTGCCTACCTGACGACCGACCCCGACCCACTGGACA
AGCACCCAACCCCCATTCCCCAAATTGCGCATCCCCTATCAGAGAGGGGGAGGGGAAACAGGATGCGGCG
AGGCGCGTGCGCACTGCCAGCTTCAGCACCGCGGACAGTGCCTTCGCCCCCGCCTGGCGGCGCGCGCCAC
CGCCGCCTCAGCACTGAAGGCGCGCTGACGTCACTCGCCGGTCCCCCGCAAACTCCCCTTCCCGGCCACC
TTGGTCGCGTCCGCGCCGCCGCCGGCCCAGCCGGACCGCACCACGCGAGGCGCGAGATAGGGGGGCACGG
GCGCGACCATCTGCGCTGCGGCGCCGGCGACTCAGCGCTGCCTCAGTCTGCGGTGGGCAGCGGAGGAGTC
GTGTCGTGCCTGAGAGCGCAGTCGAGAAACCGGTGCCACCTCTAGAGTCGACTCCGGAATAACTTCGTAT
AGGATACTTTATACGAAGTTATGCAGAATGGTAGCTGGATTGTAGCTGCTATTAGCAATATGAAACCTCT
TAATAACTTCGTATAGCATACATTATACGAAGTTATGGCGCATATGTTACAAGACTGCTGTGGACTGCTT
GATGCTGTGAAAGCTGACACGGGTTGGGGAGGTGGGGATGGACATGGCACGGGCCACTCGGGCACGGATC
GAGTGCTTGTCCTGCCACCGGTGCCACCTCTTCCGGATGGCAGAACGGACCTCACTATTGAGGAAACAGT
AGAACACAGACACAAAGAAGCCCTGGAAGGATTCCAGGAAGGAGTTGAAGTAGATGAAGACGACCCGGGA
GACCTCATCCTCCCCGGGATTGACGAAGAACAGCATGTAGGTGATGCCCAGGAGGGGCAGCAGCACCAGA
GTGGCTTTCACAGCCTTCCTGTACTGCCGCCCGCGCCAGCGTGCTGCTGCTCCGGTGTTGTACTCCAGCT
TGTGCCCCAGGATGTTGCCGTCCTCCTTGAAGTCGATGCCCTTCAGCTCGATGCGGTTCACCAGGGTGTC
GCCCTCGAACTTCACCTCGGCGCGGGTCTTGTAGTTGCCGTCGTCCTTGAAGAAGATGGTGCGCTCCTGG
ATGTAGCCTTCGGGCATGGCGGACTTGAAGAAGTCGTGCTGCTTCATGTGGTCGGGGTAGCGGCTGAAGC
ACTGCACGCCGTAGGTCAGGGTGGTCACGAGGGTGGGCCAGGGCACGGGCAGCTTGCCGGTGGTGCAGAT
GAACTTCAGGGTCAGCTTGCCCTCGGTGGCATCGCCCTCACCCTCGCCGGACACGCTGAACTTGTGGCCG
TTTACGTCGCCGTCCAGCTCGACCAGGATGGGCACCACCCCGGTGAACAGCTCCTCGCCCTTTCTCACCA
TGCTCCCTCCGGTACCGCCCTTGTACAGCTCGTCCATGCCGAGAGTGATCCCGGCGGCGGTCACGAACTC
CAGCAGGACCATGTGATCGCGCTTCTCGTTGGGGTCTTTCGAAAGTTTGGACTGCACGCTCAGGTAGTGG
TTGTCGGGCAGCAGCACGGGGCCGTCGCCGATGGGGGTGTTCTGCTGGTAGTGGTAGGCGAGCTGCACGC
CGCCGTCCTCGATGTTGTGGCGGATGTGGAAGTTCGCCTTGATGCCGTTCTTCTGCTTGTCGGCCTTGAT
ATAGACGTTTCCTCCCTCCTCCAGGTCCAGCGCGTCGGTGTCGCGCGGGGTGGATGCCCGGAGCTTGGTC
ATGAGGATGCGGACGATGTTGAAAAGGAAGATGAAATTGATCAGCAGGACCAGGATCATGGGGCCCTGGT
AGATGTAGTCGGTGTACACCCCAGGCCTTTTGCCAAACCAGCACTTCTCATTGTCGTAGTACAGCTTCCC
AATGGCCCAGGCCACAATGATGGGGAAGGGCACACCCCAGCCAATGCAGATGAACATCCATTTGCGCAGC
CGGTCAGTGGAGTAGGTGAGCACGATGGCTGTGTGCAGGTAGCAGCCCTCGCCGAACATCCAGAAGAAGT
TGGTCACATGGAAGTAGTTGTAGGCGGCTGTCACCAACCTGCACCAGCCCACGTTGCTCTGGTGGACCTC
GGGGCTCATGGTTAGCTGGACCACGAACCAGGTGGCGTTGCGCAGGATGAAGGCGGAGATGAGGTTCCAG
TGGATGATGTTTCGCAGGCACCGGATGCTCCTGAGCCGCAGAAAGAGGACAAAGGCCACCAGGAGGGCCA
CCAGGGAGATACAGTGGCCCAGGTAGTTGATGATGACTGCGACATGGTAGTGCACCTTGCTTTTTTTCTC
CTCATTGAGGATCTCCTGGCACTCGGAGTAATTCACGCGGGCGGCCCAGCTGCCATTGGCCAGGCACTCC
CGGTAGCCATTGTTTGTGGTATTGTAGCGGACACCATAGAAAAAGGCAGGGCAGGGCCGAACCACTAGCT
GCCCCGCAGGGCTGCGGGGCCAGCAGGTGCCAATGAGGTCCACGGATGCGTTGCACTGCAGTCCTGAGAT
GTTGCTGGCCAGGGACAGGCTCTCGCAGTGCTGGTCCTGGAGGGAGGCAGAGACGGGGTTCAGCCCCAGA
AGGAGAAGGGCCTTGACGAGACGGAGCTGCGGGTGCCCTCCCATACCGGTGGTGCCAACTTTTTTGTACA
AACTTGTGTCACCAGTGGAACCTGGAACCCAGAGCAGCAGTACCCATAGCAGGAGTGTGTCTGTCTCCAT
GGTGGCGCTAGCATAACTTCGTATAAAGTATCCTATACGAAGTTATTTGCCTTAACCCAGAAATTATCAC
TGTTATTCTTTAGAATGGTGCAAAGAATAACTTCGTATAATGTATGCTATACGAAGTTATGAATTCGATA
TCAAGCTTATCGATAATCAACCTCTGGATTACAAAATTTGTGAAAGATTGACTGGTATTCTTAACTATGT
TGCTCCTTTTACGCTATGTGGATACGCTGCTTTAATGCCTTTGTATCATGCTATTGCTTCCCGTATGGCT
TTCATTTTCTCCTCCTTGTATAAATCCTGGTTGCTGTCTCTTTATGAGGAGTTGTGGCCCGTTGTCAGGC
AACGTGGCGTGGTGTGCACTGTGTTTGCTGACGCAACCCCCACTGGTTGGGGCATTGCCACCACCTGTCA
GCTCCTTTCCGGGACTTTCGCTTTCCCCCTCCCTATTGCCACGGCGGAACTCATCGCCGCCTGCCTTGCC
CGCTGCTGGACAGGGGCTCGGCTGTTGGGCACTGACAATTCCGTGGTGTTGTCGGGGAAATCATCGTCCT
TTCCTTGGCTGCTCGCCTATGTTGCCACCTGGATTCTGCGCGGGACGTCCTTCTGCTACGTCCCTTCGGC
CCTCAATCCAGCGGACCTTCCTTCCCGCGGCCTGCTGCCGGCTCTGCGGCCTCTTCCGCGTCTTCGCCTT
CGCCCTCAGACGAGTCGGATCTCCCTTTGGGCCGCCTCCCCGCATCGATACCGAGCGCTGCTCGAGAGAT
CTACGGGTGGCATCCCTGTGACCCCTCCCCAGTGCCTCTCCTGGCCCTGGAAGTTGCCACTCCAGTGCCC
ACCAGCCTTGTCCTAATAAAATTAAGTTGCATCATTTTGTCTGACTAGGTGTCCTTCTATAATATTATGG
GGTGGAGGGGGGTGGTATGGAGCAAGGGGCAAGTTGGGAAGACAACCTGTAGGGCCTGCGGGGTCTATTG
GGAACCAAGCTGGAGTGCAGTGGCACAATCTTGGCTCACTGCAATCTCCGCCTCCTGGGTTCAAGCGATT
CTCCTGCCTCAGCCTCCCGAGTTGTTGGGATTCCAGGCATGCATGACCAGGCTCAGCTAATTTTTGTTTT
TTTGGTAGAGACGGGGTTTCACCATATTGGCCAGGCTGGTCTCCAACTCCTAATCTCAGGTGATCTACCC
ACCTTGGCCTCCCAAATTGCTGGGATTACAGGCGTGAACCACTGCTCCCTTCCCTGTCCTTCTGATTTTG
TAGGTAACCACGTGCGGACCGAGCGGCCGCAGGAACCCCTAGTGATGGAGTTGGCCACTCCCTCTCTGCG
CGCTCGCTCGCTCACTGAGGCCGGGCGACCAAAGGTCGCCCGACGCCCGGGCTTTGCCCGGGCGGCCTCA
GTGAGCGAGCGAGCGCGCAGCTGCCTGCAGGGGCGCCTGATGCGGTATTTTCTCCTTACGCATCTGTGCG
GTATTTCACACCGCATA
[95 nt withheld, positions 4568-4662]
T
[46 nt withheld, positions 4664-4709]
C
[141 nt withheld, positions 4711-4851]
CCTTTGACGTTGGAGTCCACGTTCTTT
[37 nt withheld, positions 4879-4915]
ACTCTATCTCGGGCTATTCTTTTGATTTATAAGGGATTTTGCCGATTTCGGTCTATTGGTTAAAAAATGA
GCTGATTTAACAAAAATTTAACGCGAATTTTAACAAAATATTAACGTTTACAATTTTATGGTGCACTCTC
AGTACAATCTGCTCTGATGCCGCATAGTTAAGCCAGCCCCGACACCCGCCAACACCCGCTGACGCGCCCT
GACGGGCTTGTCTGCTCCCGGCATCCGCTTACAGACAAGCTGTGACCGTCTCCGGGAGCTGCATGTGTCA
GAGGTTTTCACCGTCATCACCGAAACGCGCGAGACGAAAGGGCCTCGTGATACGCCTATTTTTATAGGTT
AATGTCATGATAATAATGGTTTCTTAGACGTCAGGTGGCACTTTTCGGGGAAATGTGCGCGGAACCCCTA
TTTGTTTATTTTTCTAAATACATTCAAATATGTATCCGCTCATGAGACAATAACCCTGATAAATGCTTCA
ATAATATTGAAAAAGGAAGAGTATGAGTATTCAACATTTCCGTGTCGCCCTTATTCCCTTTTTTGCGGCA
TTTTGCCTTCCTGTTTTTGCTCACCCAGAAACGCTGGTGAAAGTAAAAGATGCTGAAGATCAGTTGGGTG
CACGAGTGGGTTACATCGAACTGGATCTCAACAGCGGTAAGATCCTTGAGAGTTTTCGCCCCGAAGAACG
TTTTCCAATGATGAGCACTTTTAAAGTTCTGCTATGTGGCGCGGTATTATCCCGTATTGACGCCGGGCAA
GAGCAACTCGGTCGCCGCATACACTATTCTCAGAATGACTTGGTTGAGTACTCACCAGTCACAGAAAAGC
ATCTTACGGATGGCATGACAGTAAGAGAATTATGCAGTGCTGCCATAACCATGAGTGATAACACTGCGGC
CAACTTACTTCTGACAACGATCGGAGGACCGAAGGAGCTAACCGCTTTTTTGCACAACATGGGGGATCAT
GTAACTCGCCTTGATCGTTGGGAACCGGAGCTGAATGAAGCCATACCAAACGACGAGCGTGACACCACGA
TGCCTGTAGCAATGGCAACAACGTTGCGCAAACTATTAACTGGCGAACTACTTACTCTAGCTTCCCGGCA
ACAATTAATAGACTGGATGGAGGCGGATAAAGTTGCAGGACCACTTCTGCGCTCGGCCCTTCCGGCTGGC
TGGTTTATTGCTGATAAATCTGGAGCCGGTGAGCGTGGGTCTCGCGGTATCATTGCAGCACTGGGGCCAG
ATGGTAAGCCCTCCCGTATCGTAGTTATCTACACGACGGGGAGTCAGGCAACTATGGATGAACGAAATAG
ACAGATCGCTGAGATAGGTGCCTCACTGATTAAGCATTGGTAACTGTCAGACCAAGTTTACTCATATATA
CTTTAGATTGATTTAAAACTTCATTTTTAATTTAAAAGGATCTAGGTGAAGATCCTTTTTGATAATCTCA
TGACCAAAATCCCTTAACGTGAGTTTTCGTTCCACTGAGCGTCAGACCCCGTAGAAAAGATCAAAGGATC
TTCTTGAGATCCTTTTTTTCTGCGCGTAATCTGCTGCTTGCAAACAAAAAAACCACCGCTACCAGCGGTG
GTTTGTTTGCCGGATCAAGAGCTACCAACTCTTTTTCCGAAGGTAACTGGCTTCAGCAGAGCGCAGATAC
CAAATACTGTTCTTCTAGTGTAGCCGTAGTTAGGCCACCACTTCAAGAACTCTGTAGCACCGCCTACATA
CCTCGCTCTGCTAATCCTGTTACCAGTGGCTGCTGCCAGTGGCGATAAGTCGTGTCTTACCGGGTTGGAC
TCAAGACGATAGTTACCGGATAAGGCGCAGCGGTCGGGCTGAACGGGGGGTTCGTGCACACAGCCCAGCT
TGGAGCGAACGACCTACACCGAACTGAGATACCTACAGCGTGAGCTATGAGAAAGCGCCACGCTTCCCGA
AGGGAGAAA
