>Addgene plasmid #208660 | pAAV-hSyn-DIO-GRAB_CRF0.5 | depositor partial sequence | sequence record 406483 | GRAB_CRF0.5
ATGGAGACAGACACACTCCTGCTATGGGTACTGCTGCTCTGGGTTCCAGGTTCCACTGGTGACACAAGTT
TGTACAAAAAAGTTGGCACCACCGGTATGGGAGGGCACCCGCAGCTCCGTCTCGTCAAGGCCCTTCTCCT
TCTGGGGCTGAACCCCGTCTCTGCCTCCCTCCAGGACCAGCACTGCGAGAGCCTGTCCCTGGCCAGCAAC
ATCTCAGGACTGCAGTGCAACGCATCCGTGGACCTCATTGGCACCTGCTGGCCCCGCAGCCCTGCGGGGC
AGCTAGTGGTTCGGCCCTGCCCTGCCTTTTTCTATGGTGTCCGCTACAATACCACAAACAATGGCTACCG
GGAGTGCCTGGCCAATGGCAGCTGGGCCGCCCGCGTGAATTACTCCGAGTGCCAGGAGATCCTCAATGAG
GAGAAAAAAAGCAAGGTGCACTACCATGTCGCAGTCATCATCAACTACCTGGGCCACTGTATCTCCCTGG
TGGCCCTCCTGGTGGCCTTTGTCCTCTTTCTGCGGCTCAGGAGCATCCGGTGCCTGCGAAACATCATCCA
CTGGAACCTCATCTCCGCCTTCATCCTGCGCAACGCCACCTGGTTCGTGGTCCAGCTAACCATGAGCCCC
GAGGTCCACCAGAGCAACGTGGGCTGGTGCAGGTTGGTGACAGCCGCCTACAACTACTTCCATGTGACCA
ACTTCTTCTGGATGTTCGGCGAGGGCTGCTACCTGCACACAGCCATCGTGCTCACCTACTCCACTGACCG
GCTGCGCAAATGGATGTTCATCTGCATTGGCTGGGGTGTGCCCTTCCCCATCATTGTGGCCTGGGCCATT
GGGAAGCTGTACTACGACAATGAGAAGTGCTGGTTTGGCAAAAGGCCTGGGGTGTACACCGACTACATCT
ACCAGGGCCCCATGATCCTGGTCCTGCTGATCAATTTCATCTTCCTTTTCAACATCGTCCGCATCCTCAT
GACCAAGCTCCGGGCATCCACCCCGCGCGACACCGACGCGCTGGACCTGGAGGAGGGAGGAAACGTCTAT
ATCAAGGCCGACAAGCAGAAGAACGGCATCAAGGCGAACTTCCACATCCGCCACAACATCGAGGACGGCG
GCGTGCAGCTCGCCTACCACTACCAGCAGAACACCCCCATCGGCGACGGCCCCGTGCTGCTGCCCGACAA
CCACTACCTGAGCGTGCAGTCCAAACTTTCGAAAGACCCCAACGAGAAGCGCGATCACATGGTCCTGCTG
GAGTTCGTGACCGCCGCCGGGATCACTCTCGGCATGGACGAGCTGTACAAGGGCGGTACCGGAGGGAGCA
TGGTGAGAAAGGGCGAGGAGCTGTTCACCGGGGTGGTGCCCATCCTGGTCGAGCTGGACGGCGACGTAAA
CGGCCACAAGTTCAGCGTGTCCGGCGAGGGTGAGGGCGATGCCACCGAGGGCAAGCTGACCCTGAAGTTC
ATCTGCACCACCGGCAAGCTGCCCGTGCCCTGGCCCACCCTCGTGACCACCCTGACCTACGGCGTGCAGT
GCTTCAGCCGCTACCCCGACCACATGAAGCAGCACGACTTCTTCAAGTCCGCCATGCCCGAAGGCTACAT
CCAGGAGCGCACCATCTTCTTCAAGGACGACGGCAACTACAAGACCCGCGCCGAGGTGAAGTTCGAGGGC
GACACCCTGGTGAACCGCATCGAGCTGAAGGGCATCGACTTCAAGGAGGACGGCAACATCCTGGGGCACA
AGCTGGAGTACAACACCGGAGCAGCAGCACGCTGGCGCGGGCGGCAGTACAGGAAGGCTGTGAAAGCCAC
TCTGGTGCTGCTGCCCCTCCTGGGCATCACCTACATGCTGTTCTTCGTCAATCCCGGGGAGGATGAGGTC
TCCCGGGTCGTCTTCATCTACTTCAACTCCTTCCTGGAATCCTTCCAGGGCTTCTTTGTGTCTGTGTTCT
ACTGTTTCCTCAATAGTGAGGTCCGTTCTGCCATCCGGAAGAGGTGGCACCGGTGGCAGGACAAGCACTC
GATCCGTGCCCGAGTGGCCCGTGCCATGTCCATCCCCACCTCCCCAACCCGTGTCAGCTTTCACAGCATC
AAGCAGTCCACAGCAGTCTTGTAA
